>Addgene plasmid #37200 | pDonor MCS Rosa26 | addgene full sequence | sequence record 313563 | Addgene NGS Result
CTATAGGGCGAATTGGGTACCTGAAAACACAAATGGCGTGTTTTGGTTGGCGTAAGGCGCCTGTCAGTTA
ACGGCAGCCGGAGTGCGCAGCCGCCGGCAGCCTCGCTCTGCCCACTGGGTGGGGCGGGAGGTAGGTGGGG
TGAGGCGAGCTGGACGTGCGGGCGCGGTCGGCCTCTGGCGGGGCGGGGGAGGGGAGGGAGGGTCAGCGAA
AGTAGCTCGCGCGCGAGCGGCCGCCCACCCTCCCCTTCCTCTGGGGGAGTCGTTTTACCCGCCGCCGGCC
GGGCCTCGTCGTCTGATTGGCTCTCGGGGCCCAGAAAACTGGCCCTTGCCATTGGCTCGTGTTCGTGCAA
GTTGAGTCCATCCGCCGGCCAGCGGGGGCGGCGAGGAGGCGCTCCCAGGTTCCGGCCCTCCCCTCGGCTC
CGCGCCGCAGAGTCTGGCCGCGCGCCCCTGCGCAACGTGGCAGGAAGCGCGCGCTGGGGGCGGGGACGGG
CAGTAGGGCTGAGCGGCTGCGGGGCGGGTGCAAGCACGTTTCCGACTTGAGTTGCCTCAAGAGGGGCGTG
CTGAGCCAGACCTCCATCGCGCACTCCGGGGAGTGGAGGGAAGGAGCGAGGGCTCAGTTGGGCTGTTTTG
GAGGCAGGAAGCACTTGCTCTCCCAAAGTCGCTCTGAGTTGTTATCAGTAAGGGAGCTGCAGTGGAGTAG
GCGGGGAGAAGGCCGCACCCTTCTCCGGAGGGGGGAGGGGAGTGTTGCAATACCTTTCTGGGAGTTCTCT
GCTGCCTCCTGGCTTCTGAGGACCGCCCTGGGCCTGGGAGAATCCCTTCCCCCTCTTCCCTCGTGATCTG
CAACTCCAGTCTTTCTAGAGAATTCTCTAGAAATATTCTCGAGGTTTAAACGTCGACGCGGCCGCAGATG
GGCGGGAGTCTTCTGGGCAGGCTTAAAGGCTAACCTGGTGTGTGGGCGTTGTCCTGCAGGGGAATTGAAC
AGGTGTAAAATTGGAGGGACAAGACTTCCCACAGATTTTCGGTTTTGTCGGGAAGTTTTTTAATAGGGGC
AAATAAGGAAAATGGGAGGATAGGTAGTCATCTGGGGTTTTATGCAGCAAAACTACAGGTTATTATTGCT
TGTGATCCGCCTCGGAGTATTTTCCATCGAGGTAGATTAAAGACATGCTCACCCGAGTTTTATACTCTCC
TGCTTGAGATCCTTACTACAGTATGAAATTACAGTGTCGCGAGTTAGACTATGTAAGCAGAATTTTAATC
ATTTTTAAAGAGCCCAGTACTTCATATCCATTTCTCCCGCTCCTTCTGCAGCCTTATCAAAAGGTATTTT
AGAACACTCATTTTAGCCCCATTTTCATTTATTATACTGGCTTATCCAACCCCTAGACAGAGCATTGGCA
TTTTCCCTTTCCTGATCTTAGAAGTCTGATGACTCATGAAACCAGACAGATTAGTTACATACACCACAAA
TCGAGGCTGTAGCTGGGGCCTCAACACTGCAGTTCTTTTATAACTCCTTAGTACACTTTTTGTTGATCCT
TTGCCTTGATCCTTAATTTTCAGTGTCTATCACCTCTCCCGTCAGGTGGTGTTCCACATTTGGGCCTATT
CTCAGTCCAGGGAGTTTTACAACAATAGATGTATTGAGAATCCAACCTAAAGCTTAACTTTCCACTCCCA
TGAATGCCTCTCTCCTTTTTCTCCATTTATAAACTGCCGCGGTGGAGCTCCAGCTTTTGTTCCCTTTAGT
GAGGGTTAATTGCGCGCTTGGCGTAATCATGGTCATAGCTGTTTCCTGTGTGAAATTGTTATCCGCTCAC
AATTCCACACAACATACGAGCCGGAAGCATAAAGTGTAAAGCCTGGGGTGCCTAATGAGTGAGCTAACTC
ACATTAATTGCGTTGCGCTCACTGCCCGCTTTCCAGTCGGGAAACCTGTCGTGCCAGCTGCATTAATGAA
TCGGCCAACGCGCGGGGAGAGGCGGTTTGCGTATTGGGCGCTCTTCCGCTTCCTCGCTCACTGACTCGCT
GCGCTCGGTCGTTCGGCTGCGGCGAGCGGTATCAGCTCACTCAAAGGCGGTAATACGGTTATCCACAGAA
TCAGGGGATAACGCAGGAAAGAACATGTGAGCAAAAGGCCAGCAAAAGGCCAGGAACCGTAAAAAGGCCG
CGTTGCTGGCGTTTTTCCATAGGCTCCGCCCCCCTGACGAGCATCACAAAAATCGACGCTCAAGTCAGAG
GTGGCGAAACCCGACAGGACTATAAAGATACCAGGCGTTTCCCCCTGGAAGCTCCCTCGTGCGCTCTCCT
GTTCCGACCCTGCCGCTTACCGGATACCTGTCCGCCTTTCTCCCTTCGGGAAGCGTGGCGCTTTCTCATA
GCTCACGCTGTAGGTATCTCAGTTCGGTGTAGGTCGTTCGCTCCAAGCTGGGCTGTGTGCACGAACCCCC
CGTTCAGCCCGACCGCTGCGCCTTATCCGGTAACTATCGTCTTGAGTCCAACCCGGTAAGACACGACTTA
TCGCCACTGGCAGCAGCCACTGGTAACAGGATTAGCAGAGCGAGGTATGTAGGCGGTGCTACAGAGTTCT
TGAAGTGGTGGCCTAACTACGGCTACACTAGAAGAACAGTATTTGGTATCTGCGCTCTGCTGAAGCCAGT
TACCTTCGGAAAAAGAGTTGGTAGCTCTTGATCCGGCAAACAAACCACCGCTGGTAGCGGTGGTTTTTTT
GTTTGCAAGCAGCAGATTACGCGCAGAAAAAAAGGATCTCAAGAAGATCCTTTGATCTTTTCTACGGGGT
CTGACGCTCAGTGGAACGAAAACTCACGTTAAGGGATTTTGGTCATGAGATTATCAAAAAGGATCTTCAC
CTAGATCCTTTTAAATTAAAAATGAAGTTTTAAATCAATCTAAAGTATATATGAGTAAACTTGGTCTGAC
AGTTACCAATGCTTAATCAGTGAGGCACCTATCTCAGCGATCTGTCTATTTCGTTCATCCATAGTTGCCT
GACTCCCCGTCGTGTAGATAACTACGATACGGGAGGGCTTACCATCTGGCCCCAGTGCTGCAATGATACC
GCGAGACCCACGCTCACCGGCTCCAGATTTATCAGCAATAAACCAGCCAGCCGGAAGGGCCGAGCGCAGA
AGTGGTCCTGCAACTTTATCCGCCTCCATCCAGTCTATTAATTGTTGCCGGGAAGCTAGAGTAAGTAGTT
CGCCAGTTAATAGTTTGCGCAACGTTGTTGCCATTGCTACAGGCATCGTGGTGTCACGCTCGTCGTTTGG
TATGGCTTCATTCAGCTCCGGTTCCCAACGATCAAGGCGAGTTACATGATCCCCCATGTTGTGCAAAAAA
GCGGTTAGCTCCTTCGGTCCTCCGATCGTTGTCAGAAGTAAGTTGGCCGCAGTGTTATCACTCATGGTTA
TGGCAGCACTGCATAATTCTCTTACTGTCATGCCATCCGTAAGATGCTTTTCTGTGACTGGTGAGTACTC
AACCAAGTCATTCTGAGAATAGTGTATGCGGCGACCGAGTTGCTCTTGCCCGGCGTCAATACGGGATAAT
ACCGCGCCACATAGCAGAACTTTAAAAGTGCTCATCATTGGAAAACGTTCTTCGGGGCGAAAACTCTCAA
GGATCTTACCGCTGTTGAGATCCAGTTCGATGTAACCCACTCGTGCACCCAACTGATCTTCAGCATCTTT
TACTTTCACCAGCGTTTCTGGGTGAGCAAAAACAGGAAGGCAAAATGCCGCAAAAAAGGGAATAAGGGCG
ACACGGAAATGTTGAATACTCATACTCTTCCTTTTTCAATATTATTGAAGCATTTATCAGGGTTATTGTC
TCATGAGCGGATACATATTTGAATGTATTTAGAAAAATAAACAAATAGGGGTTCCGCGCACATTTCCCCG
AAAAGTGCCACCTAAATTGTAAGCGTTAATATTTTGTTAAAATTCGCGTTAAATTTTTGTTAAATCAGCT
CATTTTTTAACCAATAGGCCGAAATCGGCAAAATCCCTTATAAATCAAAAGAATAGACCGAGATAGGGT
[37 nt withheld, positions 4060-4096]
AAAGAACGTGGACTCCAACGTCAAAGG
[49 nt withheld, positions 4124-4172]
T
[91 nt withheld, positions 4174-4264]
G
[124 nt withheld, positions 4266-4389]
CCCATTCGCCATTCAGGCTGCGCAACTGTTGGGAAGGGCGATCGGTGCGGGCCTCTTCGCTATTACGCCA
GCTGGCGAAAGGGGGATGTGCTGCAAGGCGATTAAGTTGGGTAACGCCAGGGTTTTCCCAGTCACGACGT
TGTAAAACGACGGCCAGTGAGCGCGCGTAATACGACTCA
Features (pLannotate 1.2.2; 13 found; start..end, strand, type, name):
     65..858     +  misc_feature   Rosa26 left arm: left homology arm from intron 1 of the mouse Rosa26 gene (Soriano, 1999)
    906..1716    +  misc_feature   Rosa26 right arm: right homology arm from intron 1 of the mouse Rosa26 gene (Soriano, 1999)
   1743..1761    -  promoter       T3 promoter: promoter for bacteriophage T3 RNA polymerase
   1806..1822    -  protein_bind   lac operator: The lac repressor binds to the lac operator to inhibit transcription in E. coli. This inhibition can be relieved by adding lactose or isopropyl-β-D-thiogalactopyranoside (IPTG). lac repressor encoded by lacI
   1830..1860    -  promoter       lac promoter: promoter for the E. coli lac operon
   1875..1896    -  protein_bind   CAP binding site: CAP binding activates transcription in the presence of cAMP. E. coli catabolite activator protein
   1909..2001    -  CDS            lacI (fragment): lac repressor; lacI; The lac repressor binds to the lac operator to inhibit transcription in E. coli. This inhibition can be relieved by adding lactose or isopropyl-β-D-thiogalactopyranoside (IPTG).
   2184..2772    -  rep_origin     ori: high-copy-number ColE1/pMB1/pBR322/pUC origin of replication
   2943..3803    -  CDS            AmpR: β-lactamase; bla; confers resistance to ampicillin, carbenicillin, and related antibiotics
   3804..3908    -  promoter       AmpR promoter: bla
   3961..4389    -  rep_origin     f1 ori (sequence partly withheld): f1 bacteriophage origin of replication; arrow indicates direction of (+) strand synthesis
   4394..4549    -  CDS            lacZα (fragment): LacZα fragment of β-galactosidase; lacZ fragment
   4557..7       +  promoter       T7 promoter (across the origin): promoter for bacteriophage T7 RNA polymerase
