[The description below was written by a language model from this plasmid's Addgene catalogue record and pLannotate feature annotations shown in this document.]
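Description:
pDonor MCS Rosa26 is a gene-targeting donor plasmid for zinc finger nuclease-assisted integration at the mouse ROSA26 locus. It was built on the commercial pZDonor AAVS1 backbone by cloning in homology arms amplified by PCR from mouse genomic DNA. The catalogue lists the total size as 4,524 bp, while the sequenced record is 4,568 nt. The plasmid is propagated in E. coli through a high-copy ColE1/pUC-type origin and selected with ampicillin via the β-lactamase gene and its own promoter. An f1 phage origin is also present, together with cloning-vector remnants: lac promoter, operator and CAP site, fragments of lacZα and lacI, and flanking T7 and T3 phage promoters.

The payload consists of a left Rosa26 arm of about 800 bp, cloned between KpnI and EcoRI, and a right arm of similar length, cloned between NotI and SacII. Both are annotated as coming from intron 1 of Rosa26. Between them lies a short multiple cloning site, corresponding to the roughly 50 bp gap between the arms in the feature table. As deposited, the plasmid carries no transgene, mammalian promoter, reporter or eukaryotic selection marker; the user places a cassette of choice into the cloning site. When the loaded donor is delivered to mouse cells together with nucleases that cut the ROSA26 target site, the arms serve as templates for homology-directed repair, so the cassette is copied into this locus, which is widely used as a permissive site for transgene expression. The nucleases themselves are not encoded on this plasmid.
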