Addgene plasmid #37200: pDonor MCS Rosa26
Depositing lab: Charles Gersbach. Depositing organization: Duke University. Publication: Gene targeting to the ROSA26 locus directed by engineered zinc finger nucleases. Perez-Pinera P, Ousterout DG, Brown MT, Gersbach CA. Nucleic Acids Res. 2012 Apr 1;40(8):3741-52. Epub 2011 Dec 14. 10.1093/nar/gkr1214 PubMed 22169954.
Backbone
  Vector backbone: pZDonor AAVS1
  Backbone manufacturer: Sigma
  Total vector size (bp): 4524
  Modifications to backbone: mouse Rosa26 targeting arms were PCR amplified and cloned in as described in the manuscript.
  Vector type: Genomic targeting - zinc finger
Growth in bacteria
  Bacterial resistance: Ampicillin, 100 μg/mL
  Growth temperature: 37°C
  Growth strain: DH5alpha
  Copy number: Unknown
Gene/Insert 1
  Gene/Insert name: Rosa26 left targeting arm
  Species: M. musculus (mouse)
  Insert size (bp): 796
  Cloning method: Restriction Enzyme; 5′ cloning site KpnI (not destroyed); 3′ cloning site EcoRI (not destroyed)
  Sequencing primers: 5′ M13_pUC-fwd
Gene/Insert 2
  Gene/Insert name: MCS
Gene/Insert 3
  Gene/Insert name: Rosa26 right targeting arm
  Insert size (bp): 815
  Cloning method: Restriction Enzyme; 5′ cloning site NotI (not destroyed); 3′ cloning site SacII (not destroyed)
  Sequencing primers: 5′ NA; 3′ M13_pUC-rev
Terms and licenses: Academic/Nonprofit Terms; Industry Terms: Not Available to Industry
Depositor comments: The homology arms in the ROSA26 donor vector were generated by PCR of mouse genomic DNA and insertion of the PCR-amplified right homology arm (left primer: 5-TTATTGCGGCCGCAG ATGGGCGGGAGTCTTCT-3, right primer: 5-AACA CCGCGGCAGTTTATAAATGGAGAAAAAGGAGA -3) between the NotI and SacII sites and the left homology arm (left primer: 5-TCTATGGTACCAGTTAACGGCA GCCGGAGT-3 , right primer: 5 -CGGACGAATTCTCT AGAAAGACTGGAGTTGCAGA-3) between the KpnI and EcoRI sites in the pZDonor AAVS1 vector obtained from Sigma–Aldrich.
How to cite: pDonor MCS Rosa26 was a gift from Charles Gersbach (Addgene plasmid # 37200 ; http://n2t.net/addgene:37200 ; RRID:Addgene_37200)
