>Addgene plasmid #37200 | pDonor MCS Rosa26 | addgene partial sequence | sequence record 48002 | m13pUC-Fwd 5'-CCCAGTCACGACGTTGTAAAACG-3'
GCCTGTCAGTTAACGGCAGCCGGAGTGCGCAGCCGCCGGCAGCCTCGCTCTGCCCACTGGGTGGGGCGGG
AGGTAGGTGGGGTGAGGCGAGCTGGACGTGCGGGCGCGGTCGGCCTCTGGCGGGGCGGGGGAGGGGAGGG
AGGGTCAGCGAAAGTAGCTCGCGCGCGAGCGGCCGCCCACCCTCCCCTTCCTCTGGGGGAGTCGTTTTAC
CCGCCGCCGGCCGGGCCTCGTCGTCTGATTGGCTCTCGGGGCCCAGAAAACTGGCCCTTGCCATTGGCTC
GTGTTCGTGCAAGTTGAGTCCATCCGCCGGCCAGCGGGGGCGGCGAGGAGGCGCTCCCAGGTTCCGGCCC
TCCCCTCGGCTCCGCGCCGCAGAGTCTGGCCGCGCGCCCCTGCGCAACGTGGCAGGAAGCGCGCGCTGGG
GGCGGGGACGGGCAGTAGGGCTGAGCGGCTGCGGGGCGGGTGCAAGCACGTTTCCGACTTGAGTTGCCTC
AAGAGGGGCGTGCTGAGCCAGACCTCCATCGCGCACTCCGGGGAGTGGAGGGAAGGAGCGAGGGCTCAGT
TGGGCTGTTTTGGAGGCAGGAAGCACTTGCTCTCCCAAA
