>Addgene plasmid #37200 | pDonor MCS Rosa26 | addgene partial sequence | sequence record 133451 | M13pUC-Rev 5'-AGCGGATAACAATTTCACACAGG-3'
ATTAACCCTCACTAAAGGGAACAAAAGCTGGAGCTCCACCGCGGCAGTTTATAAATGGAGAAAAAGGAGA
GAGGCATTCATGGGAGTGGAAAGTTAAGCTTTAGGTTGGATTCTCAATACATCTATTGTTGTAAAACTCC
CTGGACTGAGAATAGGCCCAAATGTGGAACACCACCTGACGGGAGAGGTGATAGACACTGAAAATTAAGG
ATCAAGGCAAAGGATCAACAAAAAGTGTACTAAGGAGTTATAAAAGAACTGCAGTGTTGAGGCCCCAGCT
ACAGCCTCGATTTGTGGTGTATGTAACTAATCTGTCTGGTTTCATGAGTCATCAGACTTCTAAGATCAGG
AAAGGGAAAATGCCAATGCTCTGTCTAGGGGTTGGATAAGCCAGTATAATAAATGAAAATGGGGCTAAAA
TGAGTGTTCTAAAATACCTTTTGATAAGGCTGCAGAAGGAGCGGGAGAAATGGATATGAAGTACTGGGCT
CTTTAAAAATGATTAAAATTCTGCTTACATAGTCTAACTCGCGACACTGTAATTTCATACTGTAGTAAGG
ATCTCAAGCAGGAGAGTATAAAACTCGGGTGAGCATGTCTTTAATCTACCTCGATGGAAAATACTCCGAG
GCGGATCACAAGCAATAATAACCTGTAGTTTTGCTGCATAAAACCCCAGATGACTACCTATCCTCCCATT
TTCCTTATTTGCCCCTATTAAAAAACTTCCCGACAAAACCGAAAATCTGTGGGAAGTCTTGTCCCTCCAA
TTTTACACCTGTTCAATTCCCCTGCAGGACAACGCCC
